>Addgene plasmid #162099 | pEpicVector3mC_Puro-T2A-mCherry-VSVg-StrepTagII-ProtC | addgene full sequence | sequence record 318253 | Addgene NGS Result
GGCTCCGGTGCCCGTCAGTGGGCAGAGCGCACATCGCCCACAGTCCCCGAGAAGTTGGGGGGAGGGGTCG
GCAATTGAACCGGTGCCTAGAGAAGGTGGCGCGGGGTAAACTGGGAAAGTGATGTCGTGTACTGGCTCCG
CCTTTTTCCCGAGGGTGGGGGAGAACCGTATATAAGTGCAGTAGTCGCCGTGAACGTTCTTTTTCGCAAC
GGGTTTGCCGCCAGAACACAGGTAAGTGCCGTGTGTGGTTCCCGCGGGCCTGGCCTCTTTACGGGTTATG
GCCCTTGCGTGCCTTGAATTACTTCCACCTGGCTGCAGTACGTGATTCTTGATCCCGAGCTTCGGGTTGG
AAGTGGGTGGGAGAGTTCGAGGCCTTGCGCTTAAGGAGCCCCTTCGCCTCGTGCTTGAGTTGAGGCCTGG
CCTGGGCGCTGGGGCCGCCGCGTGCGAATCTGGTGGCACCTTCGCGCCTGTCTCGCTGCTTTCGATAAGT
CTCTAGCCATTTAAAATTTTTGATGACCTGCTGCGACGCTTTTTTTCTGGCAAGATAGTCTTGTAAATGC
GGGCCAAGATCTGCACACTGGTATTTCGGTTTTTGGGGCCGCGGGCGGCGACGGGGCCCGTGCGTCCCAG
CGCACATGTTCGGCGAGGCGGGGCCTGCGAGCGCGGCCACCGAGAATCGGACGGGGGTAGTCTCAAGCTG
GCCGGCCTGCTCTGGTGCCTGGTCTCGCGCCGCCGTGTATCGCCCCGCCCTGGGCGGCAAGGCTGGCCCG
GTCGGCACCAGTTGCGTGAGCGGAAAGATGGCCGCTTCCCGGCCCTGCTGCAGGGAGCTCAAAATGGAGG
ACGCGGCGCTCGGGAGAGCGGGCGGGTGAGTCACCCACACAAAGGAAAAGGGCCTTTCCGTCCTCAGCCG
TCGCTTCATGTGACTCCACGGAGTACCGGGCGCCGTCCAGGCACCTCGATTAGTTCTCGAGCTTTTGGAG
TACGTCGTCTTTAGGTTGGGGGGAGGGGTTTTATGCGATGGAGTTTCCCCACACTGAGTGGGTGGAGACT
GAAGTTAGGCCAGCTTGGCACTTGATGTAATTCTCCTTGGAATTTGCCCTTTTTGAGTTTGGATCTTGGT
TCATTCTCAAGCCTCAGACAGTGGTTCAAAGTTTTTTTCTTCCATTTCAGGTGTCGTGACAAGTTTGTAC
AAAAAAGCAGGCTGCCACCATGACCGAGTACAAGCCCACGGTGCGCCTCGCCACCCGCGACGACGTCCCC
AGGGCCGTACGCACCCTCGCCGCCGCGTTCGCCGACTACCCCGCCACGCGCCACACCGTCGATCCGGACC
GCCACATCGAGCGGGTCACCGAGCTGCAAGAACTCTTCCTCACGCGCGTCGGGCTCGACATCGGCAAGGT
GTGGGTCGCGGACGACGGCGCCGCGGTGGCGGTCTGGACCACGCCGGAGAGCGTCGAAGCGGGGGCGGTG
TTCGCCGAGATCGGCCCGCGCATGGCCGAGTTGAGCGGTTCCCGGCTGGCCGCGCAGCAACAGATGGAAG
GCCTCCTGGCGCCGCACCGGCCCAAGGAGCCCGCGTGGTTCCTGGCCACCGTCGGCGTCTCGCCCGACCA
CCAGGGCAAGGGTCTGGGCAGCGCCGTCGTGCTCCCCGGAGTGGAGGCGGCCGAGCGCGCCGGGGTGCCC
GCCTTCCTGGAGACCTCCGCGCCCCGCAACCTCCCCTTCTACGAGCGGCTCGGCTTCACCGTCACCGCCG
ACGTCGAGGTGCCCGAAGGACCGCGCACCTGGTGCATGACCCGCAAGCCCGGTGCCGGAAGCGGAGAGGG
CAGGGGAAGTCTTCTAACATGCGGGGACGTGGAGGAAAATCCCGGCCCCATGGTGAGCAAGGGCGAGGAG
GATAACATGGCCATCATCAAGGAGTTCATGCGCTTCAAGGTGCACATGGAGGGCTCCGTGAACGGCCACG
AGTTCGAGATCGAGGGCGAGGGCGAGGGCCGCCCCTACGAGGGCACCCAGACCGCCAAGCTGAAGGTGAC
CAAGGGTGGCCCCCTGCCCTTCGCCTGGGACATCCTGTCCCCTCAGTTCATGTACGGCTCCAAGGCCTAC
GTGAAGCACCCCGCCGACATCCCCGACTACTTGAAGCTGTCCTTCCCCGAGGGCTTCAAGTGGGAGCGCG
TGATGAACTTCGAGGACGGCGGCGTGGTGACCGTGACCCAGGACTCCTCCCTGCAGGACGGCGAGTTCAT
CTACAAGGTGAAGCTGCGCGGCACCAACTTCCCCTCCGACGGCCCCGTAATGCAGAAGAAGACCATGGGC
TGGGAGGCCTCCTCCGAGCGGATGTACCCCGAGGACGGCGCCCTGAAGGGCGAGATCAAGCAGAGGCTGA
AGCTGAAGGACGGCGGCCACTACGACGCTGAGGTCAAGACCACCTACAAGGCCAAGAAGCCCGTGCAGCT
GCCCGGCGCCTACAACGTCAACATCAAGTTGGACATCACCTCCCACAACGAGGACTACACCATCGTGGAA
CAGTACGAACGCGCCGAGGGCCGCCACTCCACCGGCGGCATGGACGAGCTGTACAAGGGTGGCAGCGGCG
GCGGCGGCTCTGGCGGCTACACCGACATCGAGATGAATCGTCTGGGCAAGAACTGGAGCCACCCCCAGTT
CGAGAAGGAAGATCAAGTTGATCCTCGTCTGATCGACGGCAAGTAAACCCAGCTTTCTTGTACAAAGTGG
TGATAATCGAATTCCGATAATCAACCTCTGGATTACAAAATTTGTGAAAGATTGACTGGTATTCTTAACT
ATGTTGCTCCTTTTACGCTATGTGGATACGCTGCTTTAATGCCTTTGTATCATGCTATTGCTTCCCGTAT
GGCTTTCATTTTCTCCTCCTTGTATAAATCCTGGTTGCTGTCTCTTTATGAGGAGTTGTGGCCCGTTGTC
AGGCAACGTGGCGTGGTGTGCACTGTGTTTGCTGACGCAACCCCCACTGGTTGGGGCATTGCCACCACCT
GTCAGCTCCTTTCCGGGACTTTCGCTTTCCCCCTCCCTATTGCCACGGCGGAACTCATCGCCGCCTGCCT
TGCCCGCTGCTGGACAGGGGCTCGGCTGTTGGGCACTGACAATTCCGTGGTGTTGTCGGGGAAGCTGACG
TCCTTTCCATGGCTGCTCGCCTGTGTTGCCACCTGGATTCTGCGCGGGACGTCCTTCTGCTACGTCCCTT
CGGCCCTCAATCCAGCGGACCTTCCTTCCCGCGGCCTGCTGCCGGCTCTGCGGCCTCTTCCGCGTCTTCG
CCTTCGCCCTCAGACGAGTCGGATCTCCCTTTGGGCCGCCTCCCCGCATCGGGAATTCCCGCGGTTCGCT
TTAAGACCAATGACTTACAAGGCAGCTGTAGATCTTAGCCACTTTTTAAAAGAAAAGGGGGGACTGGAAG
GGCTAATTCACTCCCAACGAAGACAAGATCTGCTTTTTGCTTGTACTGGGTCTCTCTGGTTAGACCAGAT
CTGAGCCTGGGAGCTCTCTGGCTAACTAGGGAACCCACTGCTTAAGCCTCAATAAAGCTTGCCTTGAGTG
CTTCAAGTAGTGTGTGCCCGTCTGTTGTGTGACTCTGGTAACTAGAGATCCCTCAGACCCTTTTAGTCAG
TGTGGAAAATCTCTAGCAGTAGTAGTTCATGTCATCTTATTATTCAGTATTTATAACTTGCAAAGAAATG
AATATCAGAGAGTGAGAGGAACTTGTTTATTGCAGCTTATAATGGTTACAAATAAAGCAATAGCATCACA
AATTTCACAAATAAAGCATTTTTTTCACTGCATTCTAGTTGTGGTTTGTCCAAACTCATCAATGTATCTT
ATCATGTCTGGCTCTAGCTATCCCGCCCCTAACTCCGCCCATCCCGCCCCTAACTCCGCCCAGTTCCGCC
CATTCTCCGCCCCATGGCTGACTAATTTTTTTTATTTATGCAGAGGCCGAGGCCGCCTCGGCCTCTGAGC
TATTCCAGAAGTAGTGAGGAGGCTTTTTTGGAGGCCTAGGGACGTACCCAATTCGCCCTATAGTGAGTCG
TATTACGCGCGCTCACTGGCCGTCGTTTTACAACGTCGTGACTGGGAAAACCCTGGCGTTACCCAACTTA
ATCGCCTTGCAGCACATCCCCCTTTCGCCAGCTGGCGTAATAGCGAAGAGGCCCGCACCGATCGCCCTTC
CCAACAGTTGCGCAGCCTGAATGGCGAATGGG
[124 nt withheld, positions 4233-4356]
C
[91 nt withheld, positions 4358-4448]
A
[49 nt withheld, positions 4450-4498]
CCTTTGACGTTGGAGTCCACGTTCTTT
[37 nt withheld, positions 4526-4562]
ACCCTATCTCGGTCTATTCTTTTGATTTATAAGGGATTTTGCCGATTTCGGCCTATTGGTTAAAAAATGA
GCTGATTTAACAAAAATTTAACGCGAATTTTAACAAAATATTAACGCTTACAATTTAGGTGGCACTTTTC
GGGGAAATGTGCGCGGAACCCCTATTTGTTTATTTTTCTAAATACATTCAAATATGTATCCGCTCATGAG
ACAATAACCCTGATAAATGCTTCAATAATATTGAAAAAGGAAGAGTATGAGTATTCAACATTTCCGTGTC
GCCCTTATTCCCTTTTTTGCGGCATTTTGCCTTCCTGTTTTTGCTCACCCAGAAACGCTGGTGAAAGTAA
AAGATGCTGAAGATCAGTTGGGTGCACGAGTGGGTTACATCGAACTGGATCTCAACAGCGGTAAGATCCT
TGAGAGTTTTCGCCCCGAAGAACGTTTTCCAATGATGAGCACTTTTAAAGTTCTGCTATGTGGCGCGGTA
TTATCCCGTATTGACGCCGGGCAAGAGCAACTCGGTCGCCGCATACACTATTCTCAGAATGACTTGGTTG
AGTACTCACCAGTCACAGAAAAGCATCTTACGGATGGCATGACAGTAAGAGAATTATGCAGTGCTGCCAT
AACCATGAGTGATAACACTGCGGCCAACTTACTTCTGACAACGATCGGAGGACCGAAGGAGCTAACCGCT
TTTTTGCACAACATGGGGGATCATGTAACTCGCCTTGATCGTTGGGAACCGGAGCTGAATGAAGCCATAC
CAAACGACGAGCGTGACACCACGATGCCTGTAGCAATGGCAACAACGTTGCGCAAACTATTAACTGGCGA
ACTACTTACTCTAGCTTCCCGGCAACAATTAATAGACTGGATGGAGGCGGATAAAGTTGCAGGACCACTT
CTGCGCTCGGCCCTTCCGGCTGGCTGGTTTATTGCTGATAAATCTGGAGCCGGTGAGCGTGGGTCTCGCG
GTATCATTGCAGCACTGGGGCCAGATGGTAAGCCCTCCCGTATCGTAGTTATCTACACGACGGGGAGTCA
GGCAACTATGGATGAACGAAATAGACAGATCGCTGAGATAGGTGCCTCACTGATTAAGCATTGGTAACTG
TCAGACCAAGTTTACTCATATATACTTTAGATTGATTTAAAACTTCATTTTTAATTTAAAAGGATCTAGG
TGAAGATCCTTTTTGATAATCTCATGACCAAAATCCCTTAACGTGAGTTTTCGTTCCACTGAGCGTCAGA
CCCCGTAGAAAAGATCAAAGGATCTTCTTGAGATCCTTTTTTTCTGCGCGTAATCTGCTGCTTGCAAACA
AAAAAACCACCGCTACCAGCGGTGGTTTGTTTGCCGGATCAAGAGCTACCAACTCTTTTTCCGAAGGTAA
CTGGCTTCAGCAGAGCGCAGATACCAAATACTGTTCTTCTAGTGTAGCCGTAGTTAGGCCACCACTTCAA
GAACTCTGTAGCACCGCCTACATACCTCGCTCTGCTAATCCTGTTACCAGTGGCTGCTGCCAGTGGCGAT
AAGTCGTGTCTTACCGGGTTGGACTCAAGACGATAGTTACCGGATAAGGCGCAGCGGTCGGGCTGAACGG
GGGGTTCGTGCACACAGCCCAGCTTGGAGCGAACGACCTACACCGAACTGAGATACCTACAGCGTGAGCT
ATGAGAAAGCGCCACGCTTCCCGAAGAGAGAAAGGCGGACAGGTATCCGGTAAGCGGCAGGGTCGGAACA
GGAGAGCGCACGAGGGAGCTTCCAGGGGGAAACGCCTGGTATCTTTATAGTCCTGTCGGGTTTCGCCACC
TCTGACTTGAGCGTCGATTTTTGTGATGCTCGTCAGGGGGGCGGAGCCTATGGAAAAACGCCAGCAACGC
GGCCTTTTTACGGTTCCTGGCCTTTTGCTGGCCTTTTGCTCACATGTTCTTTCCTGCGTTATCCCCTGAT
TCTGTGGATAACCGTATTACCGCCTTTGAGTGAGCTGATACCGCTCGCCGCAGCCGAACGACCGAGCGCA
GCGAGTCAGTGAGCGAGGAAGCGGAAGAGCGCCCAATACGCAAACCGCCTCTCCCCGCGCGTTGGCCGAT
TCATTAATGCAGCTGGCACGACAGGTTTCCCGACTGGAAAGCGGGCAGTGAGCGCAACGCAATTAATGTG
AGTTAGCTCACTCATTAGGCACCCCAGGCTTTACACTTTATGCTTCCGGCTCGTATGTTGTGTGGAATTG
TGAGCGGATAACAATTTCACACAGGAAACAGCTATGACCATGATTACGCCAAGCGCGCAATTAACCCTCA
CTAAAGGGAACAAAAGCTGGAGCTGCAAGCTTAATGTAGTCTTATGCAATACTCTTGTAGTCTTGCAACA
TGGTAACGATGAGTTAGCAACATGCCTTACAAGGAGAGAAAAAGCACCGTGCATGCCGATTGGTGGAAGT
AAGGTGGTACGATCGTGCCTTATTAGGAAGGCAACAGACGGGTCTGACATGGATTGGACGAACCACTGAA
TTGCCGCATTGCAGAGATATTGTATTTAAGTGCCTAGCTCGATACATAAACGGGTCTCTCTGGTTAGACC
AGATCTGAGCCTGGGAGCTCTCTGGCTAACTAGGGAACCCACTGCTTAAGCCTCAATAAAGCTTGCCTTG
AGTGCTTCAAGTAGTGTGTGCCCGTCTGTTGTGTGACTCTGGTAACTAGAGATCCCTCAGACCCTTTTAG
TCAGTGTGGAAAATCTCTAGCAGTGGCGCCCGAACAGGGACTTGAAAGCGAAAGGGAAACCAGAGGAGCT
CTCTCGACGCAGGACTCGGCTTGCTGAAGCGCGCACGGCAAGAGGCGAGGGGCGGCGACTGGTGAGTACG
CCAAAAATTTTGACTAGCGGAGGCTAGAAGGAGAGAGATGGGTGCGAGAGCGTCAGTATTAAGCGGGGGA
GAATTAGATCGCGATGGGAAAAAATTCGGTTAAGGCCAGGGGGAAAGAAAAAATATAAATTAAAACATAT
AGTATGGGCAAGCAGGGAGCTAGAACGATTCGCAGTTAATCCTGGCCTGTTAGAAACATCAGAAGGCTGT
AGACAAATACTGGGACAGCTACAACCATCCCTTCAGACAGGATCAGAAGAACTTAGATCATTATATAATA
CAGTAGCAACCCTCTATTGTGTGCATCAAAGGATAGAGATAAAAGACACCAAGGAAGCTTTAGACAAGAT
AGAGGAAGAGCAAAACAAAAGTAAGACCACCGCACAGCAAGCGGCCGCTGATCTTCAGACCTGGAGGAGG
AGATATGAGGGACAATTGGAGAAGTGAATTATATAAATATAAAGTAGTAAAAATTGAACCATTAGGAGTA
GCACCCACCAAGGCAAAGAGAAGAGTGGTGCAGAGAGAAAAAAGAGCAGTGGGAATAGGAGCTTTGTTCC
TTGGGTTCTTGGGAGCAGCAGGAAGCACTATGGGCGCAGCGTCAATGACGCTGACGGTACAGGCCAGACA
ATTATTGTCTGGTATAGTGCAGCAGCAGAACAATTTGCTGAGGGCTATTGAGGCGCAACAGCATCTGTTG
CAACTCACAGTCTGGGGCATCAAGCAGCTCCAGGCAAGAATCCTGGCTGTGGAAAGATACCTAAAGGATC
AACAGCTCCTGGGGATTTGGGGTTGCTCTGGAAAACTCATTTGCACCACTGCTGTGCCTTGGAATGCTAG
TTGGAGTAATAAATCTCTGGAACAGATTTGGAATCACACGACCTGGATGGAGTGGGACAGAGAAATTAAC
AATTACACAAGCTTAATACACTCCTTAATTGAAGAATCGCAAAACCAGCAAGAAAAGAATGAACAAGAAT
TATTGGAATTAGATAAATGGGCAAGTTTGTGGAATTGGTTTAACATAACAAATTGGCTGTGGTATATAAA
ATTATTCATAATGATAGTAGGAGGCTTGGTAGGTTTAAGAATAGTTTTTGCTGTACTTTCTATAGTGAAT
AGAGTTAGGCAGGGATATTCACCATTATCGTTTCAGACCCACCTCCCAACCCCGAGGGGACCCGACAGGC
CCGAAGGAATAGAAGAAGAAGGTGGAGAGAGAGACAGAGACAGATCCATTCGATTAGTGAACGGATCTCG
ACGGTATCGCTAGCTTTTAAAAGAAAAGGGGGGATTGGGGGGTACAGTGCAGGGGAAAGAATAGTAGACA
TAATAGCAACAGACATACAAACTAAAGAATTACAAAAACAAATTACAAAAATTCAAAATTTTACTAGTGA
TTATCGGATCAACTTTGTATAGAAAAGTTG
Features (pLannotate 1.2.2; 32 found; start..end, strand, type, name):
     20..231     +  promoter       EF-1α core promoter: core promoter for human elongation factor EF-1α
    232..341     +  intron         EF-1α intron A (fragment): intron upstream of the start codon of human EF-1α
    967..1170    +  intron         EF-1α intron A: truncated intron upstream of the start codon of human EF-1α
   1179..1203    +  protein_bind   attB1: mutant version of attB; recombination site for the Gateway® BP reaction BP Clonase™
   1210..1806    +  CDS            PuroR (fragment): puromycin N-acetyltransferase; pac from Streptomyces; confers resistance to puromycin
   1816..1869    +  CDS            T2A: 2A peptide from Thosea asigna virus capsid protein Eukaryotic ribosomes fail to insert a peptide bond between the Gly and Pro residues, yielding separate polypeptides.
   1870..2577    +  CDS            mCherry: mCherry is a basic (constitutively fluorescent) red fluorescent protein published in 2004, derived from Discosoma sp.. It is reported to be a very rapidly-maturing monomer with low acid sensitivity.
   2707..2731    -  protein_bind   attB2: mutant version of attB; recombination site for the Gateway® BP reaction BP Clonase™
   2749..3337    +  misc_feature   WPRE: woodchuck hepatitis virus posttranscriptional regulatory element
   3404..3423    +  misc_feature   cPPT/CTS (fragment): central polypurine tract and central termination sequence of HIV-1
   3425..3658    +  LTR            3' LTR (ΔU3): self-inactivating 3' long terminal repeat (LTR) from HIV-1
   3730..3851    +  polyA_signal   SV40 poly(A) signal: SV40 polyadenylation signal
   3891..4026    +  rep_origin     SV40 ori: SV40 origin of replication
   4047..4065    -  promoter       T7 promoter: promoter for bacteriophage T7 RNA polymerase
   4073..4228    +  CDS            lacZα (fragment): LacZα fragment of β-galactosidase; lacZ fragment
   4233..4661    +  rep_origin     f1 ori (sequence partly withheld): f1 bacteriophage origin of replication; arrow indicates direction of (+) strand synthesis
   4714..4818    +  promoter       AmpR promoter: bla
   4819..5679    +  CDS            AmpR: β-lactamase; bla; confers resistance to ampicillin, carbenicillin, and related antibiotics
   5850..6438    +  rep_origin     ori: high-copy-number ColE1/pMB1/pBR322/pUC origin of replication
   6621..6713    +  CDS            lacI (fragment): lac repressor; lacI; The lac repressor binds to the lac operator to inhibit transcription in E. coli. This inhibition can be relieved by adding lactose or isopropyl-β-D-thiogalactopyranoside (IPTG).
   6726..6747    +  protein_bind   CAP binding site: CAP binding activates transcription in the presence of cAMP. E. coli catabolite activator protein
   6762..6792    +  promoter       lac promoter: promoter for the E. coli lac operon
   6800..6816    +  protein_bind   lac operator: The lac repressor binds to the lac operator to inhibit transcription in E. coli. This inhibition can be relieved by adding lactose or isopropyl-β-D-thiogalactopyranoside (IPTG). lac repressor encoded by lacI
   6861..6879    +  promoter       T3 promoter: promoter for bacteriophage T3 RNA polymerase
   6907..7133    +  promoter       RSV promoter: Rous sarcoma virus enhancer/promoter
   7134..7314    +  LTR            5' LTR (truncated): truncated 5' long terminal repeat (LTR) from HIV-1
   7361..7486    +  misc_feature   HIV-1 Ψ: packaging signal of human immunodeficiency virus type 1
   7470..7833    +  CDS            HIV-1 gag (fragment): gag protein from human immunodeficiency virus 1; gag
   7979..8212    +  misc_feature   RRE: The Rev response element (RRE) of HIV-1 allows for Rev-dependent mRNA export from the nucleus to the cytoplasm.
   8589..8689    +  CDS            Rev (fragment): human immunodeficiency virus 1 (HIV-1) Rev protein; rev; enhances nuclear export of unspliced and incompletely spliced viral mRNAs
   8707..8824    +  misc_feature   cPPT/CTS: central polypurine tract and central termination sequence of HIV-1
   8842..8862    +  protein_bind   attB4: mutant version of attB; core recombination site for the Gateway® BP reaction BP Clonase™
