[The description below was written by a language model from this plasmid's Addgene catalogue record and pLannotate feature annotations shown in this document.]
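Description:
pEpicVector3mC_Puro-T2A-mCherry-VSVg-StrepTagII-ProtC is a third-generation-style, self-inactivating HIV-1 lentiviral transfer plasmid built on a commercial pLV backbone. It is propagated in E. coli through a high-copy ColE1/pUC origin with ampicillin resistance (AmpR), and also carries an f1 ori, an SV40 ori and remnants of a lac/T3/T7 cloning region. The viral portion consists of an RSV promoter fused to a truncated 5' LTR, which drives genomic RNA production in packaging cells independently of Tat, followed by the Ψ packaging signal with a gag fragment, the RRE for Rev-dependent nuclear export, and cPPT/CTS. WPRE and a ΔU3 3' LTR followed by an SV40 poly(A) signal sit downstream of the cargo.

The payload is a single synthetic open reading frame expressed from the human EF1A promoter with its intron A, flanked by attB Gateway recombination scars (attB4, attB1, attB2) that reflect modular assembly. Puromycin N-acetyltransferase is joined through a T2A ribosome-skipping peptide to mCherry, so transduced mammalian cells become puromycin resistant and red fluorescent from one transcript while producing two separate proteins. According to the catalogue entry, mCherry carries three short epitope tags at its C-terminus (VSVg, StrepTagII and ProtC). These are not individually annotated in the feature table, but an unannotated stretch between the end of mCherry and attB2 is consistent with their position.

The tag triplet serves as a protein-level barcode readable by antibody staining. This plasmid is listed as the first of 20 mCherry tag combinations, intended for spatial epitope barcoding to label and track clonal cell populations, such as tumor patches, in tissue imaging.
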