Addgene plasmid #162099: pEpicVector3mC_Puro-T2A-mCherry-VSVg-StrepTagII-ProtC
Purpose: mCherry linked to 3 tags on the C-terminus as barcodes. Puromycin resistant.
Depositing lab: Julien Sage. Depositing organization: Stanford University. Publication: Spatial epitope barcoding reveals clonal tumor patch behaviors. Rovira-Clave X, Drainas AP, Jiang S, Bai Y, Baron M, Zhu B, Dallas AE, Lee MC, Chu TP, Holzem A, Ayyagari R, Bhattacharya D, McCaffrey EF, Greenwald NF, Markovic M, Coles GL, Angelo M, Bassik MC, Sage J, Nolan GP. Cancer Cell. 2022 Nov 14;40(11):1423-1439.e11. doi: 10.1016/j.ccell.2022.09.014. Epub 2022 Oct 13. PubMed 36240778.
Backbone
  Vector backbone: pLV
  Backbone manufacturer: Vectorbuilder
  Vector type: Lentiviral
  Selectable markers: Puromycin
Growth in bacteria
  Bacterial resistance: Ampicillin, 100 μg/mL
  Growth temperature: 37°C
  Growth strain: NEB Stable
  Copy number: High Copy
Gene/Insert
  Gene/Insert name: Puromycin resistant; mCherry linked to VSVg-StrepTagII-ProtC (alt name: mC-3-VSP)
  Species: Synthetic
  Mutation: WT
  Promoter: EF1A
  Tag / fusion protein: VSVg-StrepTagII-ProtC (C terminal on insert)
  Cloning method: Unknown
  Sequencing primers: 3′ aaaggagctgacaggtggtg
Terms and licenses: Academic/Nonprofit Terms; Industry Terms: Not Available to Industry
Depositor comments: #1 out of 20 mCherry tagged combinations . Please visit https://doi.org/10.1101/2021.06.29.449991 for bioRxiv preprint.
How to cite: pEpicVector3mC_Puro-T2A-mCherry-VSVg-StrepTagII-ProtC was a gift from Julien Sage (Addgene plasmid # 162099 ; http://n2t.net/addgene:162099 ; RRID:Addgene_162099)
